>Addgene plasmid #126194 | pBbS15k-RFP | addgene full sequence | sequence record 247806 | Addgene NGS Result
GACGTCTTGACGGCTAGCTCAGTCCTAGGTACAGTGCTAGCAGGTTTAATCGAATTCAAAAGATCTTTTA
AGAAGGAGATATACATATGGCGAGTAGCGAAGACGTTATCAAAGAGTTCATGCGTTTCAAAGTTCGTATG
GAAGGTTCCGTTAACGGTCACGAGTTCGAAATCGAAGGTGAAGGTGAAGGTCGTCCGTACGAAGGTACCC
AGACCGCTAAACTGAAAGTTACCAAAGGTGGTCCGCTGCCGTTCGCTTGGGACATCCTGTCCCCGCAGTT
CCAGTACGGTTCCAAAGCTTACGTTAAACACCCGGCTGACATCCCGGACTACCTGAAACTGTCCTTCCCG
GAAGGTTTCAAATGGGAACGTGTTATGAACTTCGAAGACGGTGGTGTTGTTACCGTTACCCAGGACTCCT
CCCTGCAAGACGGTGAGTTCATCTACAAAGTTAAACTGCGTGGTACCAACTTCCCGTCCGACGGTCCGGT
TATGCAGAAAAAAACCATGGGTTGGGAAGCTTCCACCGAACGTATGTACCCGGAAGACGGTGCTCTGAAA
GGTGAAATCAAAATGCGTCTGAAACTGAAAGACGGTGGTCACTACGACGCTGAAGTTAAAACCACCTACA
TGGCTAAAAAACCGGTTCAGCTGCCGGGTGCTTACAAAACCGACATCAAACTGGACATCACCTCCCACAA
CGAAGACTACACCATCGTTGAACAGTACGAACGTGCTGAAGGTCGTCACTCCACCGGTGCTTAAGGATCC
AAACTCGAGTAAGGATCTCCAGGCATCAAATAAAACGAAAGGCTCAGTCGAAAGACTGGGCCTTTCGTTT
TATCTGTTGTTTGTCGGTGAACGCTCTCTACTAGAGTCACACTGGCTCACCTTCGGGTGGGCCTTTCTGC
GTTTATACCTAGGGTACGGGTTTTGCTGCCCGCAAACGGGCTGTTCTGGTGTTGCTAGTTTGTTATCAGA
ATCGCAGATCCGGCTTCAGCCGGTTTGCCGGCTGAAAGCGCTATTTCTTCCAGAATTGCCATGATTTTTT
CCCCACGGGAGGCGTCACTGGCTCCCGTGTTGTCGGCAGCTTTGATTCGATAAGCAGCATCGCCTGTTTC
AGGCTGTCTATGTGTGACTGTTGAGCTGTAACAAGTTGTCTCAGGTGTTCAATTTCATGTTCTAGTTGCT
TTGTTTTACTGGTTTCACCTGTTCTATTAGGTGTTACATGCTGTTCATCTGTTACATTGTCGATCTGTTC
ATGGTGAACAGCTTTGAATGCACCAAAAACTCGTAAAAGCTCTGATGTATCTATCTTTTTTACACCGTTT
TCATCTGTGCATATGGACAGTTTTCCCTTTGATATGTAACGGTGAACAGTTGTTCTACTTTTGTTTGTTA
GTCTTGATGCTTCACTGATAGATACAAGAGCCATAAGAACCTCAGATCCTTCCGTATTTAGCCAGTATGT
TCTCTAGTGTGGTTCGTTGTTTTTGCGTGAGCCATGAGAACGAACCATTGAGATCATACTTACTTTGCAT
GTCACTCAAAAATTTTGCCTCAAAACTGGTGAGCTGAATTTTTGCAGTTAAAGCATCGTGTAGTGTTTTT
CTTAGTCCGTTATGTAGGTAGGAATCTGATGTAATGGTTGTTGGTATTTTGTCACCATTCATTTTTATCT
GGTTGTTCTCAAGTTCGGTTACGAGATCCATTTGTCTATCTAGTTCAACTTGGAAAATCAACGTATCAGT
CGGGCGGCCTCGCTTATCAACCACCAATTTCATATTGCTGTAAGTGTTTAAATCTTTACTTATTGGTTTC
AAAACCCATTGGTTAAGCCTTTTAAACTCATGGTAGTTATTTTCAAGCATTAACATGAACTTAAATTCAT
CAAGGCTAATCTCTATATTTGCCTTGTGAGTTTTCTTTTGTGTTAGTTCTTTTAATAACCACTCATAAAT
CCTCATAGAGTATTTGTTTTCAAAAGACTTAACATGTTCCAGATTATATTTTATGAATTTTTTTAACTGG
AAAAGATAAGGCAATATCTCTTCACTAAAAACTAATTCTAATTTTTCGCTTGAGAACTTGGCATAGTTTG
TCCACTGGAAAATCTCAAAGCCTTTAACCAAAGGATTCCTGATTTCCACAGTTCTCGTCATCAGCTCTCT
GGTTGCTTTAGCTAATACACCATAAGCATTTTCCCTACTGATGTTCATCATCTGAGCGTATTGGTTATAA
GTGAACGATACCGTCCGTTCTTTCCTTGTAGGGTTTTCAATCGTGGGGTTGAGTAGTGCCACACAGCATA
AAATTAGCTTGGTTTCATGCTCCGTTAAGTCATAGCGACTAATCGCTAGTTCATTTGCTTTGAAAACAAC
TAATTCAGACATACATCTCAATTGGTCTAGGTGATTTTAATCACTATACCAATTGAGATGGGCTAGTCAA
TGATAATTACTAGTCCTTTTCCCGGGTGATCTGGGTATCTGTAAATTCTGCTAGACCTTTGCTGGAAAAC
TTGTAAATTCTGCTAGACCCTCTGTAAATTCCGCTAGACCTTTGTGTGTTTTTTTTGTTTATATTCAAGT
GGTTATAATTTATAGAATAAAGAAAGAATAAAAAAAGATAAAAAGAATAGATCCCAGCCCTGTGTATAAC
TCACTACTTTAGTCAGTTCCGCAGTATTACAAAAGGATGTCGCAAACGCTGTTTGCTCCTCTACAAAACA
GACCTTAAAACCCTAAAGGCTTAAGTAGCACCCTCGCAAGCTCGGGCAAATCGCTGAATATTCCTTTTGT
CTCCGACCATCAGGCACCTGAGTCGCTGTCTTTTTCGTGACATTCAGTTCGCTGCGCTCACGGCTCTGGC
AGTGAATGGGGGTAAATGGCACTACAGGCGCCTTTTATGGATTCATGCAAGGAAACTACCCATAATACAA
GAAAAGCCCGTCACGGGCTTCTCAGGGCGTTTTATGGCGGGTCTGCTATGTGGTGCTATCTGACTTTTTG
CTGTTCAGCAGTTCCTGCCCTCTGATTTTCCAGTCTGACCACTTCGGATTATCCCGTGACAGGTCATTCA
GACTGGCTAATGCACCCAGTAAGGCAGCGGTATCATCAACAGGCTTACCCGTCTTACTGTCCCTAGTGCT
TGGATTCTCACCAATAAAAAACGCCCGGCGGCAACCGAGCGTTCTGAACAAATCCAGATGGAGTTCTGAG
GTCATTACTGGATCTATCAACAGGAGTCCAAGCGAGCTCTCGAACCCCAGAGTCCCGCTCAGAAGAACTC
GTCAAGAAGGCGATAGAAGGCGATGCGCTGCGAATCGGGAGCGGCGATACCGTAAAGCACGAGGAAGCGG
TCAGCCCATTCGCCGCCAAGCTCTTCAGCAATATCACGGGTAGCCAACGCTATGTCCTGATAGCGGTCCG
CCACACCCAGCCGGCCACAGTCGATGAATCCAGAAAAGCGGCCATTTTCCACCATGATATTCGGCAAGCA
GGCATCGCCATGGGTCACGACGAGATCCTCGCCGTCGGGCATGCGCGCCTTGAGCCTGGCGAACAGTTCG
GCTGGCGCGAGCCCCTGATGCTCTTCGTCCAGATCATCCTGATCGACAAGACCGGCTTCCATCCGAGTAC
GTGCTCGCTCGATGCGATGTTTCGCTTGGTGGTCGAATGGGCAGGTAGCCGGATCAAGCGTATGCAGCCG
CCGCATTGCATCAGCCATGATGGATACTTTCTCGGCAGGAGCAAGGTGAGATGACAGGAGATCCTGCCCC
GGCACTTCGCCCAATAGCAGCCAGTCCCTTCCCGCTTCAGTGACAACGTCGAGCACAGCTGCGCAAGGAA
CGCCCGTCGTGGCCAGCCACGATAGCCGCGCTGCCTCGTCCTGCAGTTCATTCAGGGCACCGGACAGGTC
GGTCTTGACAAAAAGAACCGGGCGCCCCTGCGCTGACAGCCGGAACACGGCGGCATCAGAGCAGCCGATT
GTCTGTTGTGCCCAGTCATAGCCGAATAGCCTCTCCACCCAAGCGGCCGGAGAACCTGCGTGCAATCCAT
CTTGTTCAATCATGCGAAACGATCCTCATCCTGTCTCTTGATCAGATCATGATCCCCTGCGCCATCAGAT
CCTTGGCGGCAAGAAAGCCATCCAGTTTACTTTGCAGGGCTTCCCAACCTTACCAGAGGGCGCCCCAGCT
GGCAATTCC
Features (pLannotate 1.2.2; 9 found; start..end, strand, type, name):
      7..31      +  promoter       J23119(SpeI) promoter (fragment): bacterial promoter (Registry of Standard Biological Parts BBa J23119) modified to end with an SpeI site
     87..764     +  CDS            mRFP1: monomeric derivative of DsRed (Campbell et al., 2002)
    797..868     +  terminator     rrnB T1 terminator: transcription terminator T1 from the E. coli rrnB gene
    884..911     +  terminator     T7Te terminator: phage T7 early transcription terminator
   1442..2392    -  CDS            Rep101: RepA protein needed for replication with the pSC101 origin; rep101
   2440..2662    -  rep_origin     pSC101 ori: low-copy replication origin that requires the Rep101 protein
   3154..3248    -  terminator     lambda t0 terminator: transcription terminator from phage lambda
   3282..4073    -  CDS            neo: KKA2_KLEPN - Also known as kan, nptII. Experimental evidence at protein level: Swiss-Prot protein existence level 1. Resistance to kanamycin, neomycin, paromomycin, ribostamycin, butirosin and gentamicin B. From Klebsiella pneumoniae.
   4105..4209    -  CDS            tnpA (fragment): TN5P_ECOLX - Also known as tnp. Experimental evidence at protein level: Swiss-Prot protein existence level 1. Mediates transposition of transposon Tn5 by a 'cut and paste' mechanism. First, the monomeric transposase binds the 19 bp inverted DNA repeats flanking the transposon. Then, dimerization of the DNA- bound transposase creates a synaptic DNA complex. After nicking of the first DNA strand, excision of the transposon proceeds through a series of intermediates. The transposase then mediates the insertion of the transposon at a new site by strand transfer. The activity of the wild- type tran
