[The description below was written by a language model from this plasmid's Addgene catalogue record and pLannotate feature annotations shown in this document.]
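Description:
pBbS15k-RFP is a low-copy bacterial expression plasmid from the pBb (BglBrick) vector family, built for constitutive gene expression in Escherichia coli and intended for synthetic biology work. The annotated sequence is about 4.2 kb. Replication depends on the pSC101 origin together with the Rep101 (RepA) protein encoded next to it, which accounts for the low copy number stated in the record. Selection is by kanamycin, conferred by a neo/nptII aminoglycoside phosphotransferase gene that is followed by the phage lambda t0 terminator. A short fragment annotated as Tn5 transposase lies beside the resistance gene and is most likely residual sequence carried over with the Tn5-derived kanamycin cassette rather than a functional element.

The payload is a 678 bp synthetic RFP coding sequence, identified in the feature table as mRFP1, the monomeric derivative of DsRed. The catalogue lists the promoter as J23100, a member of the Anderson family of constitutive sigma-70 promoters. The automated annotation instead flags a partial match to the closely related J23119, which is expected given how similar these promoters are, so the catalogue assignment is probably the more reliable. Transcription is stopped downstream of the reporter by a double terminator made of rrnB T1 and the phage T7 early terminator T7Te, insulating the cassette from the rest of the plasmid.

Because the vector is BglBrick compatible, the RFP can be exchanged for other genes by standardised restriction cloning, and red fluorescence gives a direct readout of expression from this promoter and origin combination. The plasmid belongs to a set of vectors characterised to compare and predict expression vector performance in E. coli.
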