Addgene plasmid #126194: pBbS15k-RFP
Purpose: Constitutive expression vector for Escherichia coli. BglBrick compatible.
Depositing lab: Nigel Scrutton. Depositing organization: University of Manchester. Publication: SelProm: A Queryable and Predictive Expression Vector Selection Tool for Escherichia coli. Jervis AJ, Carbonell P, Taylor S, Sung R, Dunstan MS, Robinson CJ, Breitling R, Takano E, Scrutton NS. ACS Synth Biol. 2019 Mar 18. doi: 10.1021/acssynbio.8b00399. PubMed 30870592.
Backbone
  Vector backbone: pBb
  Backbone size w/o insert (bp): 3590
  Vector type: Bacterial Expression, Synthetic Biology
Growth in bacteria
  Bacterial resistance: Kanamycin, 50 μg/mL
  Growth temperature: 37°C
  Growth strain: DH5alpha
  Growth instructions: Grow bacterial cultures in 30µM Kanamycin
  Copy number: Low Copy
Gene/Insert
  Gene/Insert name: RFP
  Species: Synthetic
  Insert size (bp): 678
  Promoter: J23100
  Cloning method: Unknown
  Sequencing primers: 5′ CTGCGCCATCAGATCCTTGG
Terms and licenses: Academic/Nonprofit Terms; Industry Terms: Not Available to Industry
Depositor comments: Grow bacterial cultures in 30 micromolar Kanamycin. Cloning method was In-Fusion.
How to cite: pBbS15k-RFP was a gift from Nigel Scrutton (Addgene plasmid # 126194 ; http://n2t.net/addgene:126194 ; RRID:Addgene_126194)
